Addgene plasmid #208273: pLRD26
Purpose: Production of levopimaradiene in E. coli MEV20
Depositing lab: Christopher Voigt. Depositing organization: Massachusetts Institute of Technology. Publication: Design of a redox-proficient Escherichia coli for screening terpenoids and modifying cytochrome P450s. Lin GM, Voigt CA. Nature Catalysis. 6, 1016–1029 (2023). https://doi.org/10.1038/s41929-023-01049-5.
Backbone
  Vector backbone: pLRD
  Vector type: Bacterial Expression
Growth in bacteria
  Bacterial resistance: Ampicillin, 100 μg/mL
  Growth temperature: 37°C
  Growth strain: DH5alpha
  Copy number: Low Copy
Gene/Insert 1
  Gene/Insert name: tHMGR
  Species: Saccharomyces cerevisiae
  Cloning method: Restriction Enzyme; 5′ cloning site unknown (unknown if destroyed)
Gene/Insert 2
  Gene/Insert name: LPS
  Species: Ginkgo biloba
Terms and licenses: Academic/Nonprofit Terms; Industry Terms: Not Available to Industry
How to cite: pLRD26 was a gift from Christopher Voigt (Addgene plasmid # 208273 ; http://n2t.net/addgene:208273 ; RRID:Addgene_208273)
