[The description below was written by a language model from this plasmid's Addgene catalogue record and pLannotate feature annotations shown in this document.]
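Description:
pLRD26 is a low-copy bacterial expression plasmid built on the pLRD backbone and intended for production of the diterpene levopimaradiene in the engineered E. coli strain MEV20. It replicates from the pSC101 origin together with its plasmid-encoded Rep101 (RepA) initiator protein, which accounts for the low copy number. It is selected with ampicillin through a β-lactamase gene driven by its native bla promoter.

The payload sits between BioBrick prefix and suffix sequences and is insulated by flanking terminators, a putative bacterial terminator upstream and the his operon terminator downstream. It consists of two transcription units, each headed by a T7 promoter followed directly by a lac operator. Expression therefore depends on a host supply of T7 RNA polymerase and is repressed by LacI until relieved with IPTG or lactose. No lacI gene is annotated on the plasmid, so the repressor would presumably have to come from the host.

The second unit carries a hammerhead ribozyme fragment between the operator and the coding region, a type of element commonly used as a self-cleaving insulator to standardise the 5′ end of the transcript. It is followed by the Ginkgo biloba levopimaradiene synthase (LPS), annotated as a fragment of the full protein. This bifunctional cyclase converts geranylgeranyl diphosphate to levopimaradiene in two sequential cyclizations.

The catalogue also lists tHMGR from Saccharomyces cerevisiae, conventionally a truncated HMG-CoA reductase used to boost mevalonate pathway flux. The feature table does not annotate it, although the unannotated region downstream of the first T7/lacO promoter is its likely location.
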