Features (pLannotate 1.2.2; 14 found; start..end, strand, type, name):
     90..133     -  terminator     bacterial terminator: putative bacterial transcription terminator
    136..157     +  misc_feature   BioBrick prefix: BioBrick prefix for parts that do not start with "ATG"
    178..196     +  promoter       T7 promoter: promoter for bacteriophage T7 RNA polymerase
    197..221     +  protein_bind   lac operator: The lac repressor binds to the lac operator to inhibit transcription in E. coli. This inhibition can be relieved by adding lactose or isopropyl-β-D-thiogalactopyranoside (IPTG). lac repressor encoded by lacI
   1752..1770    +  promoter       T7 promoter: promoter for bacteriophage T7 RNA polymerase
   1771..1795    +  protein_bind   lac operator: The lac repressor binds to the lac operator to inhibit transcription in E. coli. This inhibition can be relieved by adding lactose or isopropyl-β-D-thiogalactopyranoside (IPTG). lac repressor encoded by lacI
   1816..1870    +  ncRNA          Hammerhead 3 (fragment): Accession: RF00008 - Hammerhead ribozyme (type III)
   1932..4370    +  CDS            LPS (fragment): TPSD1_GINBI - Experimental evidence at protein level: Swiss-Prot protein existence level 1. Catalyzes the initial cyclization step in the biosynthesis of ginkgolides, a structurally unique family of diterpenoids that are highly specific platelet-activating-factor receptor antagonists. Bifunctional enzyme that catalyzes two sequential cyclizations of geranylgeranyl diphosphate (GGPP) to levopimaradiene. From Ginkgo biloba (Ginkgo) (Maidenhair tree).
   4503..4523    +  misc_feature   BioBrick suffix: universal suffix for all parts
   4524..4581    +  terminator     his operon terminator: This putative transcriptin terminator from the E. coli his operon has a 2-bp deletion introduced during synthesis. Its efficiency has not been determined.
   5156..5378    +  rep_origin     pSC101 ori: low-copy replication origin that requires the Rep101 protein
   5426..6376    +  CDS            Rep101: RepA protein needed for replication with the pSC101 origin; rep101
   6990..7850    -  CDS            AmpR: β-lactamase; bla; confers resistance to ampicillin, carbenicillin, and related antibiotics
   7851..7955    -  promoter       AmpR promoter: bla
>Addgene plasmid #208273 | pLRD26 | addgene full sequence | sequence record 413691 | Addgene NGS Result
CACATTTCCCCGAAAAGTGCCACCTGACGTCTAAGAAACCATTATTATCATGACATTAACCTATAAAAAT
AGGCGTATCACGAGGCAGAATTTCAGATAAAAAAAATCCTTAGCTTTCGCTAAGGATGATTTCTGGAATT
CGCGGCCGCTTCTAGAGCGCGAAGACTTAATCAAATCTAATACGACTCACTATAGGGGAATTGTGAGCGG
ATAACAATTCCCCTCTACGTTTTCAAGGTGGTAGACTGTCGCCGGATGTGTATCCGACCTGACGATGGCC
CAAAAGGGCCGAAACAGTCCTCTACAAATAATTTTGTTTAAGAGAATACCCCGCTAAGAAGGTAATTATG
TCCATGCAAAGTTTAGATAAGAATTTTCGACATTTATCTCGTAAAGAAAAGTTACAACAATTGGTTGATA
AGCAATGGTTATCAGAAGAACAATTCGACATTTTACTGAATCATCCATTAATCGATGAAGAAGTAGCCAA
TAGTTTAATTGAAAATGTCATCGCGCAAGGTGCATTACCCGTTGGATTATTACCGAATATCATTGTGGAC
GATAAGGCATATGTTGTACCTATGATGGTGGAAGAGCCTTCAGTTGTCGCTGCAGCTAGTTATGGTGCAA
AGCTAGTGAATCAGACTGGCGGATTTAAAACGGTATCTTCTGAACGTATTATGATAGGTCAAATCGTCTT
TGATGGCGTTGACGATACTGAAAAATTATCAGCAGACATTAAAGCTTTAGAAAAGCAAATTCATAAAATT
GCGGATGAGGCATATCCTTCTATTAAAGCGCGTGGTGGTGGTTACCAACGTATAGCGATTGATACATTTC
CTGAGCAACAGTTACTATCTTTAAAAGTATTTGTTGATACGAAAGATGCTATGGGCGCTAATATGCTTAA
TACGATTTTAGAGGCCATAACTGCATTTTTAAAAAATGAATTTCCGCAAAGCGACATTTTAATGAGTATT
TTATCCAATCATGCAACAGCGTCCGTTGTTAAAGTTCAAGGCGAAATTGATGTTAAAGATTTAGCAAGGG
GCGAGAGAACTGGAGAAGAGGTTGCCAAACGAATGGAACGTGCTTCTGTATTGGCCCAAGTAGATATTCA
TCGTGCAGCAACACATAATAAAGGTGTTATGAATGGCATACATGCTGTTGTTTTAGCAACAGGAAATGAT
ACGCGTGGTGCAGAAGCAAGTGCGCATGCATACGCGAGTCGTGACGGACAGTATCGTGGTATTGCTACAT
GGCGTTACGATCAAGATCGTCAACGATTGATTGGTACAATTGAAGTGCCTATGACATTGGCAATCGTTGG
CGGTGGTACAAAAGTATTACCAATTGCTAAAGCTTCATTAGAGCTACTAAATGTAGAGTCAGCACAAGAA
TTAGGTCATGTAGTTGCTGCCGTTGGTTTAGCGCAAAACTTTGCAGCATGTCGCGCGCTTGTGTCAGAAG
GTATTCAACAAGGTCATATGAGTTTACAATATAAATCATTAGCTATCGTTGTAGGGGCAAAAGGTGATGA
AATTGCTAAAGTAGCTGAAGCTTTGAAAAAAGAACCCCGTGCAAATACACAAGCAGCGGAACATATTTTA
CAAGAAATTAGACAACAATAATAACGGATGTAAACAGAGAAACGTCTAACTAAAAAGGCCTCCCAAATCG
GGGGGCCTTTTTTATTGATAACAAAAGCCTAATACACCTGTTCGTGACGACTACGGATGCGGGCAAGCAA
GTAATACGACTCACTATAGGGGAATTGTGAGCGGATAACAATTCCCCTCTAGGTCCGAAGATACTTAGGG
TGTCTCAAGGTGCGTACCTTGACTGATGAGTCCGAAAGGACGAAACACCCCTCTACAAATAATTTTGTTT
AAGAGCAACTATTTAATAAAACTCAAGGAGGTTAATTTATGTCTGCTGCGGAAACGCGGCCTGATCAGCT
GCCCCAGGAAGAACGTTTTGTGTCACGTCTGAATGCGGATTACCACCCAGCCGTTTGGAAAGACGATTTT
ATTGACTCGCTGACGTCCCCGAACTCACATGCCACGTCCAAATCCTCTGTTGATGAAACGATTAATAAAC
GCATTCAGACGTTGGTCAAGGAAATTCAATGCATGTTTCAGTCGATGGGGGACGGAGAAACTAACCCTAG
CGCTTATGACACTGCGTGGGTAGCGCGCATCCCATCTATTGACGGCAGTGGAGCGCCTCAATTTCCGCAG
ACACTGCAGTGGATTCTCAATAACCAGCTGCCGGATGGTTCCTGGGGCGAAGAATGTATCTTTTTAGCGT
ATGATCGTGTTCTGAATACCCTGGCCTGTTTACTGACGCTGAAAATCTGGAACAAGGGGGACATTCAAGT
GCAAAAAGGCGTGGAATTTGTGCGTAAGCACATGGAAGAGATGAAAGACGAGGCAGATAATCACCGTCCT
TCTGGGTTCGAGGTGGTGTTCCCCGCAATGCTGGATGAAGCCAAATCTCTGGGGCTGGATCTGCCGTACC
ACTTACCGTTTATTAGTCAGATCCACCAGAAACGACAGAAGAAATTGCAGAAAATACCTCTGAACGTGCT
GCACAACCATCAGACAGCGTTGCTTTATTCGCTTGAAGGTCTGCAGGATGTGGTTGACTGGCAGGAAATT
ACGAACCTTCAGAGCCGGGATGGCTCGTTTCTGTCGTCACCGGCAAGCACCGCCTGCGTGTTCATGCACA
CTCAGAATAAGCGCTGCTTACATTTTCTGAATTTTGTCCTGTCGAAGTTTGGCGACTACGTGCCTTGCCA
TTACCCGTTGGACTTGTTTGAACGCCTCTGGGCAGTCGACACCGTTGAGCGTCTGGGCATCGATCGTTAC
TTTAAAAAGGAAATCAAGGAGTCCTTAGACTACGTCTACCGCTACTGGGATGCGGAACGTGGCGTTGGTT
GGGCCCGTTGCAATCCGATCCCTGACGTAGATGATACCGCGATGGGGCTGCGCATACTGCGATTGCACGG
GTACAATGTGTCCAGCGATGTCTTAGAGAACTTTCGAGATGAAAAAGGTGACTTCTTCTGTTTTGCGGGT
CAGACCCAGATCGGTGTGACAGACAATTTGAACTTGTATCGCTGTTCGCAGGTATGCTTTCCGGGAGAGA
AAATCATGGAAGAGGCCAAAACGTTTACCACGAACCACCTTCAGAACGCCCTCGCGAAAAACAATGCCTT
CGACAAATGGGCAGTTAAGAAAGATCTGCCGGGCGAAGTGGAGTATGCGATTAAATATCCATGGCACCGT
TCAATGCCACGGCTCGAAGCACGGTCGTATATTGAACAATTTGGCAGTAACGATGTTTGGCTGGGCAAGA
CAGTATATAAAATGCTGTATGTCAGTAACGAGAAGTACCTGGAACTGGCCAAACTGGACTTTAATATGGT
TCAGGCCTTGCATCAGAAAGAGACACAGCATATTGTTAGTTGGTGGCGTGAGAGCGGATTCAATGACCTG
ACCTTCACGCGACAACGCCCGGTTGAAATGTACTTCAGCGTCGCGGTCAGCATGTTTGAACCGGAGTTTG
CAGCTTGTCGTATCGCTTATGCCAAAACGAGTTGTCTGGCAGTGATTCTGGACGATCTGTATGACACCCA
CGGTTCTCTCGATGACCTGAAGCTGTTTAGCGAGGCCGTACGCCGTTGGGACATCAGTGTGCTGGACAGC
GTTCGAGATAACCAATTAAAAGTGTGCTTCCTTGGGTTATACAACACTGTCAATGGCTTCGGCAAAGATG
GTTTAAAAGAACAAGGACGTGATGTTCTGGGTTATTTACGGAAAGTGTGGGAAGGTCTGCTGGCGAGCTA
TACGAAAGAAGCCGAATGGAGCGCGGCAAAGTATGTACCAACCTTTAACGAATATGTGGAGAACGCCAAG
GTATCCATTGCACTGGCGACCGTTGTCCTGAATTCGATCTTCTTTACCGGCGAACTGTTACCAGATTATA
TCCTGCAGCAAGTTGATCTGAGATCGAAGTTTCTGCATCTGGTAAGTCTTACCGGTCGCCTGATAAACGA
TACTAAAACCTATCAGGCTGAACGAAATCGCGGCGAACTTGTGTCCTCGGTCCAGTGTTATATGCGCGAG
AACCCGGAATGTACGGAAGAAGAAGCGTTATCTCACGTGTATGGCATCATTGATAATGCACTGAAAGAGT
TGAATTGGGAACTGGCGAACCCGGCCTCTAACGCGCCCCTTTGCGTCCGCCGTCTGCTTTTCAACACGGC
ACGTGTTATGCAGCTGTTTTACATGTATCGGGATGGCTTCGGTATCAGTGATAAAGAAATGAAAGATCAT
GTGAGCCGCACGCTGTTTGATCCGGTGGCATAATAAGCCTCGTTGCTCTTCATAAATCATCCCTATGACC
CCTTCAAAAAAAAAAAACACCCTAACGGGTGTTTTTTTTTTTTTGGTCTGCCTCTCGCTGACGGTCACAA
TGCGCTTACGAAAGTCTTCCTGTACTAGTAGCGGCCGCTGCAGTCCGGCAAAAAAGGGCAAGGTGTCACC
ACCCTGCCCTTTTTCTTTAAAACCGAAAAGATTACTTCGCGTTATGCAGGCTTCCTCGCTCACTGACTCG
CTGCGCTCGGTCGTTCGGCTGCGGCGAGCGGTATCAGCTCACTCAAAGGCGGTAATGACAGTAAGACGGG
TAAGCCTGTTGATGATACCGCTGCCTTACTGGGTGCATTAGCCAGTCTGAATGACCTGTCACGGGATAAT
CCGAAGTGGTCAGACTGGAAAATCAGAGGGCAGGAACTGCTGAACAGCAAAAAGTCAGATAGCACCACAT
AGCAGACCCGCCATAAAACGCCCTGAGAAGCCCGTGACGGGCTTTTCTTGTATTATGGGTAGTTTCCTTG
CATGAATCCATAAAAGGCGCCTGTAGTGCCATTTACCCCCATTCACTGCCAGAGCCGTGAGCGCAGCGAA
CTGAATGTCACGAAAAAGACAGCGACTCAGGTGCCTGATGGTCGGAGACAAAAGGAATATTCAGCGATTT
GCCCGAGCTTGCGAGGGTGCTACTTAAGCCTTTAGGGTTTTAAGGTCTGTTTTGTAGAGGAGCAAACAGC
GTTTGCGACATCCTTTTGTAATACTGCGGAACTGACTAAAGTAGTGAGTTATACACAGGGCTGGGATCTA
TTCTTTTTATCTTTTTTTATTCTTTCTTTATTCTATAAATTATAACCACTTGAATATAAACAAAAAAAAC
ACACAAAGGTCTAGCGGAATTTACAGAGGGTCTAGCAGAATTTACAAGTTTTCCAGCAAAGGTCTAGCAG
AATTTACAGATACCCACAACTCAAAGGAAAAGGACTAGTAATTATCATTGACTAGCCCATCTCAATTGGT
ATAGTGATTAAAATCACCTAGACCAATTGAGATGTATGTCTGAATTAGTTGTTTTCAAAGCAAATGAACT
AGCGATTAGTCGCTATGACTTAACGGAGCATGAAACCAAGCTAATTTTATGCTGTGTGGCACTACTCAAC
CCCACGATTGAAAACCCTACAAGGAAAGAACGGACGGTATCGTTCACTTATAACCAATACGCTCAGATGA
TGAACATCAGTAGGGAAAATGCTTATGGTGTATTAGCTAAAGCAACCAGAGAGCTGATGACGAGAACTGT
GGAAATCAGGAATCCTTTGGTTAAAGGCTTTTGGATTTTCCAGTGGACAAACTATGCCAAGTTCTCAAGC
GAAAAATTAGAATTAGTTTTTAGTGAAGAGATATTGCCTTATCTTTTCCAGTTAAAAAAATTCATAAAAT
ATAATCTGGAACATGTTAAGTCTTTTGAAAACAAATACTCTATGAGGATTTATGAGTGGTTATTAAAAGA
ACTAACACAAAAGAAAACTCACAAGGCAAATATAGAGATTAGCCTTGATGAATTTAAGTTCATGTTAATG
CTTGAAAATAACTACCATGAGTTTAAAAGGCTTAACCAATGGGTTTTGAAACCAATAAGTAAAGATTTAA
ACACTTACAGCAATATGAAATTGGTGGTTGATAAGCGAGGCCGCCCGACTGATACGTTGATTTTCCAAGT
TGAACTAGATAGACAAATGGATCTCGTAACCGAACTTGAGAACAACCAGATAAAAATGAATGGTGACAAA
ATACCAACAACCATTACATCAGATTCCTACCTACATAACGGACTAAGAAAAACACTACACGATGCTTTAA
CTGCAAAAATTCAGCTCACCAGTTTTGAGGCAAAATTTTTGAGTGACATGCAAAGTAAGTATGATCTCAA
TGGTTCGTTCTCATGGCTCACGCAAAAACAACGAACCACACTAGAGAACATACTGGCTAAATACGGAAGG
ATCTGAGGTTCTTATGGCTCTTGTATCTATCAGTGAAGCATCAAGACTAACAAACAAAAGTAGAACAACT
GTTCACCGTTACATATCAAAGGGAAAACTGTCCATATGCACAGATGAAAACGGTGTAAAAAAGATAGATA
CATCAGAGCTTTTACGAGTTTTTGGTGCATTCAAAGCTGTTCACCATGAACAGATCGACAATGTAACAGA
TGAACAGCATGTAACACCTAATAGAACAGGTGAAACCAGTAAAACAAAGCAACTAGAACATGAAATTGAA
CACCTGAGACAACTTGTTACAGCTCAACAGTCACACATAGACAGCCTGAAACAGGCGATGCTGCTTATCG
AATCAAAGCTGCCGACAACACGGGAGCCAGTGACGCCTCCCGTGGGGAAAAAATCATGGCAATTCTGGAA
GAAATAGCGCTTTCAGCCGGCAAACCGGCTGAAGCCGGATCTGCGATTCTGATAACAAACTAGCAACACC
AGAACAGCCCGTTTGCGGGCAGCAAAACCCGTACCGATTATCAAAAAGGATCTTCACCTAGATCCTTTTA
AATTAAAAATGAAGTTTTAAATCAATCTAAAGTATATATGAGTAAACTTGGTCTGACAGTTACCAATGCT
TAATCAGTGAGGCACCTATCTCAGCGATCTGTCTATTTCGTTCATCCATAGTTGCCTGACTCCCCGTCGT
GTAGATAACTACGATACGGGAGGGCTTACCATCTGGCCCCAGTGCTGCAATGATACCGCGAGAACCACGC
TCACCGGCTCCAGATTTATCAGCAATAAACCAGCCAGCCGGAAGGGCCGAGCGCAGAAGTGGTCCTGCAA
CTTTATCCGCCTCCATCCAGTCTATTAATTGTTGCCGGGAAGCTAGAGTAAGTAGTTCGCCAGTTAATAG
TTTGCGCAACGTTGTTGCCATTGCTACAGGCATCGTGGTGTCACGCTCGTCGTTTGGTATGGCTTCATTC
AGCTCCGGTTCCCAACGATCAAGGCGAGTTACATGATCCCCCATGTTGTGCAAAAAAGCGGTTAGCTCCT
TCGGTCCTCCGATCGTTGTCAGAAGTAAGTTGGCCGCAGTGTTATCACTCATGGTTATGGCAGCACTGCA
TAATTCTCTTACTGTCATGCCATCCGTAAGATGCTTTTCTGTGACTGGTGAGTACTCAACCAAGTCATTC
TGAGAATAGTGTATGCGGCGACCGAGTTGCTCTTGCCCGGCGTCAATACGGGATAATACCGCGCCACATA
GCAGAACTTTAAAAGTGCTCATCATTGGAAAACGTTCTTCGGGGCGAAAACTCTCAAGGATCTTACCGCT
GTTGAGATCCAGTTCGATATAACCCACTCGTGCACCCAACTGATCTTCAGCATCTTTTACTTTCACCAGC
GTTTCTGGGTGAGCAAAAACAGGAAGGCAAAATGCCGCAAAAAAGGGAATAAGGGCGACACGGAAATGTT
GAATACTCATACTCTTCCTTTTTCAATATTATTGAAGCATTTATCAGGGTTATTGTCTCATGAGCGGATA
CATATTTGAATGTATTTAGAAAAATAAACAAATAGGGGTTCCGCG
